>Addgene plasmid #76863 | SH3BP5L gRNA (BRDN0001145677) | addgene full sequence | sequence record 186654 | Addgene Assembled Sequence
CCCGGGTGCAAAGATGGATAAAGTTTTAAACAGAGAGGAATCTTTGCAGCTAATGGACCTTCTAGGTCTT
GAAAGGAGTGGGAATTGGCTCCGGTGCCCGTCAGTGGGCAGAGCGCACATCGCCCACAGTCCCCGAGAAG
TTGGGGGGAGGGGTCGGCAATTGATCCGGTGCCTAGAGAAGGTGGCGCGGGGTAAACTGGGAAAGTGATG
TCGTGTACTGGCTCCGCCTTTTTCCCGAGGGTGGGGGAGAACCGTATATAAGTGCAGTAGTCGCCGTGAA
CGTTCTTTTTCGCAACGGGTTTGCCGCCAGAACACAGGTAAGTGCCGTGTGTGGTTCCCGCGGGCCTGGC
CTCTTTACGGGTTATGGCCCTTGCGTGCCTTGAATTACTTCCACCTGGCTGCAGTACGTGATTCTTGATC
CCGAGCTTCGGGTTGGAAGTGGGTGGGAGAGTTCGAGGCCTTGCGCTTAAGGAGCCCCTTCGCCTCGTGC
TTGAGTTGAGGCCTGGCCTGGGCGCTGGGGCCGCCGCGTGCGAATCTGGTGGCACCTTCGCGCCTGTCTC
GCTGCTTTCGATAAGTCTCTAGCCATTTAAAATTTTTGATGACCTGCTGCGACGCTTTTTTTCTGGCAAG
ATAGTCTTGTAAATGCGGGCCAAGATCTGCACACTGGTATTTCGGTTTTTGGGGCCGCGGGCGGCGACGG
GGCCCGTGCGTCCCAGCGCACATGTTCGGCGAGGCGGGGCCTGCGAGCGCGGCCACCGAGAATCGGACGG
GGGTAGTCTCAAGCTGGCCGGCCTGCTCTGGTGCCTGGCCTCGCGCCGCCGTGTATCGCCCCGCCCTGGG
CGGCAAGGCTGGCCCGGTCGGCACCAGTTGCGTGAGCGGAAAGATGGCCGCTTCCCGGCCCTGCTGCAGG
GAGCTCAAAATGGAGGACGCGGCGCTCGGGAGAGCGGGCGGGTGAGTCACCCACACAAAGGAAAAGGGCC
TTTCCGTCCTCAGCCGTCGCTTCATGTGACTCCACGGAGTACCGGGCGCCGTCCAGGCACCTCGATTAGT
TCTCGAGCTTTTGGAGTACGTCGTCTTTAGGTTGGGGGGAGGGGTTTTATGCGATGGAGTTTCCCCACAC
TGAGTGGGTGGAGACTGAAGTTAGGCCAGCTTGGCACTTGATGTAATTCTCCTTGGAATTTGCCCTTTTT
GAGTTTGGATCTTGGTTCATTCTCAAGCCTCAGACAGTGGTTCAAAGTTTTTTTCTTCCATTTCAGGTGT
CGTGACGTACGGCCACCATGACCGAGTACAAGCCCACGGTGCGCCTCGCCACCCGCGACGACGTCCCCAG
GGCCGTACGCACCCTCGCCGCCGCGTTCGCCGACTACCCCGCCACGCGCCACACCGTCGATCCGGACCGC
CACATCGAGCGGGTCACCGAGCTGCAAGAACTCTTCCTCACGCGCGTCGGGCTCGACATCGGCAAGGTGT
GGGTCGCGGACGACGGCGCCGCCGTGGCGGTCTGGACCACGCCGGAGAGCGTCGAAGCGGGGGCGGTGTT
CGCCGAGATCGGCCCGCGCATGGCCGAGTTGAGCGGTTCCCGGCTGGCCGCGCAGCAACAGATGGAAGGC
CTCCTGGCGCCGCACCGGCCCAAGGAGCCCGCGTGGTTCCTGGCCACCGTCGGAGTCTCGCCCGACCACC
AGGGCAAGGGTCTGGGCAGCGCCGTCGTGCTCCCCGGAGTGGAGGCGGCCGAGCGCGCCGGGGTGCCCGC
CTTCCTGGAGACCTCCGCGCCCCGCAACCTCCCCTTCTACGAGCGGCTCGGCTTCACCGTCACCGCCGAC
GTCGAGGTGCCCGAAGGACCGCGCACCTGGTGCATGACCCGCAAGCCCGGTGCCTGAACGCGTTAAGTCG
ACAATCAACCTCTGGATTACAAAATTTGTGAAAGATTGACTGGTATTCTTAACTATGTTGCTCCTTTTAC
GCTATGTGGATACGCTGCTTTAATGCCTTTGTATCATGCTATTGCTTCCCGTATGGCTTTCATTTTCTCC
TCCTTGTATAAATCCTGGTTGCTGTCTCTTTATGAGGAGTTGTGGCCCGTTGTCAGGCAACGTGGCGTGG
TGTGCACTGTGTTTGCTGACGCAACCCCCACTGGTTGGGGCATTGCCACCACCTGTCAGCTCCTTTCCGG
GACTTTCGCTTTCCCCCTCCCTATTGCCACGGCGGAACTCATCGCCGCCTGCCTTGCCCGCTGCTGGACA
GGGGCTCGGCTGTTGGGCACTGACAATTCCGTGGTGTTGTCGGGGAAATCATCGTCCTTTCCTTGGCTGC
TCGCCTGTGTTGCCACCTGGATTCTGCGCGGGACGTCCTTCTGCTACGTCCCTTCGGCCCTCAATCCAGC
GGACCTTCCTTCCCGCGGCCTGCTGCCGGCTCTGCGGCCTCTTCCGCGTCTTCGCCTTCGCCCTCAGACG
AGTCGGATCTCCCTTTGGGCCGCCTCCCCGCGTCGACTTTAAGACCAATGACTTACAAGGCAGCTGTAGA
TCTTAGCCACTTTTTAAAAGAAAAGGGGGGACTGGAAGGGCTAATTCACTCCCAACGAAGACAAGATCTG
CTTTTTGCTTGTACTGGGTCTCTCTGGTTAGACCAGATCTGAGCCTGGGAGCTCTCTGGCTAACTAGGGA
ACCCACTGCTTAAGCCTCAATAAAGCTTGCCTTGAGTGCTTCAAGTAGTGTGTGCCCGTCTGTTGTGTGA
CTCTGGTAACTAGAGATCCCTCAGACCCTTTTAGTCAGTGTGGAAAATCTCTAGCAGTACGTATAGTAGT
TCATGTCATCTTATTATTCAGTATTTATAACTTGCAAAGAAATGAATATCAGAGAGTGAGAGGAACTTGT
TTATTGCAGCTTATAATGGTTACAAATAAAGCAATAGCATCACAAATTTCACAAATAAAGCATTTTTTTC
ACTGCATTCTAGTTGTGGTTTGTCCAAACTCATCAATGTATCTTATCATGTCTGGCTCTAGCTATCCCGC
CCCTAACTCCGCCCATCCCGCCCCTAACTCCGCCCAGTTCCGCCCATTCTCCGCCCCATGGCTGACTAAT
TTTTTTTATTTATGCAGAGGCCGAGGCCGCCTCGGCCTCTGAGCTATTCCAGAAGTAGTGAGGAGGCTTT
TTTGGAGGCCTAGGGACGTACCCAATTCGCCCTATAGTGAGTCGTATTACGCGCGCTCACTGGCCGTCGT
TTTACAACGTCGTGACTGGGAAAACCCTGGCGTTACCCAACTTAATCGCCTTGCAGCACATCCCCCTTTC
GCCAGCTGGCGTAATAGCGAAGAGGCCCGCACCGATCGCCCTTCCCAACAGTTGCGCAGCCTGAATGGCG
AATGGG
[124 nt withheld, positions 3367-3490]
C
[91 nt withheld, positions 3492-3582]
A
[49 nt withheld, positions 3584-3632]
CCTTTGACGTTGGAGTCCACGTTCTTT
[37 nt withheld, positions 3660-3696]
ACCCTATCTCGGTCTATTCTTTTGATTTATAAGGGATTTTGCCGATTTCGGCCTATTGGTTAAAAAATGA
GCTGATTTAACAAAAATTTAACGCGAATTTTAACAAAATATTAACGCTTACAATTTAGGTGGCACTTTTC
GGGGAAATGTGCGCGGAACCCCTATTTGTTTATTTTTCTAAATACATTCAAATATGTATCCGCTCATGAG
ACAATAACCCTGATAAATGCTTCAATAATATTGAAAAAGGAAGAGTATGAGTATTCAACATTTCCGTGTC
GCCCTTATTCCCTTTTTTGCGGCATTTTGCCTTCCTGTTTTTGCTCACCCAGAAACGCTGGTGAAAGTAA
AAGATGCTGAAGATCAGTTGGGTGCACGAGTGGGTTACATCGAACTGGATCTCAACAGCGGTAAGATCCT
TGAGAGTTTTCGCCCCGAAGAACGTTTTCCAATGATGAGCACTTTTAAAGTTCTGCTATGTGGCGCGGTA
TTATCCCGTATTGACGCCGGGCAAGAGCAACTCGGTCGCCGCATACACTATTCTCAGAATGACTTGGTTG
AGTACTCACCAGTCACAGAAAAGCATCTTACGGATGGCATGACAGTAAGAGAATTATGCAGTGCTGCCAT
AACCATGAGTGATAACACTGCGGCCAACTTACTTCTGACAACGATCGGAGGACCGAAGGAGCTAACCGCT
TTTTTGCACAACATGGGGGATCATGTAACTCGCCTTGATCGTTGGGAACCGGAGCTGAATGAAGCCATAC
CAAACGACGAGCGTGACACCACGATGCCTGTAGCAATGGCAACAACGTTGCGCAAACTATTAACTGGCGA
ACTACTTACTCTAGCTTCCCGGCAACAATTAATAGACTGGATGGAGGCGGATAAAGTTGCAGGACCACTT
CTGCGCTCGGCCCTTCCGGCTGGCTGGTTTATTGCTGATAAATCTGGAGCCGGTGAGCGTGGGTCTCGCG
GTATCATTGCAGCACTGGGGCCAGATGGTAAGCCCTCCCGTATCGTAGTTATCTACACGACGGGGAGTCA
GGCAACTATGGATGAACGAAATAGACAGATCGCTGAGATAGGTGCCTCACTGATTAAGCATTGGTAACTG
TCAGACCAAGTTTACTCATATATACTTTAGATTGATTTAAAACTTCATTTTTAATTTAAAAGGATCTAGG
TGAAGATCCTTTTTGATAATCTCATGACCAAAATCCCTTAACGTGAGTTTTCGTTCCACTGAGCGTCAGA
CCCCGTAGAAAAGATCAAAGGATCTTCTTGAGATCCTTTTTTTCTGCGCGTAATCTGCTGCTTGCAAACA
AAAAAACCACCGCTACCAGCGGTGGTTTGTTTGCCGGATCAAGAGCTACCAACTCTTTTTCCGAAGGTAA
CTGGCTTCAGCAGAGCGCAGATACCAAATACTGTTCTTCTAGTGTAGCCGTAGTTAGGCCACCACTTCAA
GAACTCTGTAGCACCGCCTACATACCTCGCTCTGCTAATCCTGTTACCAGTGGCTGCTGCCAGTGGCGAT
AAGTCGTGTCTTACCGGGTTGGACTCAAGACGATAGTTACCGGATAAGGCGCAGCGGTCGGGCTGAACGG
GGGGTTCGTGCACACAGCCCAGCTTGGAGCGAACGACCTACACCGAACTGAGATACCTACAGCGTGAGCT
ATGAGAAAGCGCCACGCTTCCCGAAGGGAGAAAGGCGGACAGGTATCCGGTAAGCGGCAGGGTCGGAACA
GGAGAGCGCACGAGGGAGCTTCCAGGGGGAAACGCCTGGTATCTTTATAGTCCTGTCGGGTTTCGCCACC
TCTGACTTGAGCGTCGATTTTTGTGATGCTCGTCAGGGGGGCGGAGCCTATGGAAAAACGCCAGCAACGC
GGCCTTTTTACGGTTCCTGGCCTTTTGCTGGCCTTTTGCTCACATGTTCTTTCCTGCGTTATCCCCTGAT
TCTGTGGATAACCGTATTACCGCCTTTGAGTGAGCTGATACCGCTCGCCGCAGCCGAACGACCGAGCGCA
GCGAGTCAGTGAGCGAGGAAGCGGAAGAGCGCCCAATACGCAAACCGCCTCTCCCCGCGCGTTGGCCGAT
TCATTAATGCAGCTGGCACGACAGGTTTCCCGACTGGAAAGCGGGCAGTGAGCGCAACGCAATTAATGTG
AGTTAGCTCACTCATTAGGCACCCCAGGCTTTACACTTTATGCTTCCGGCTCGTATGTTGTGTGGAATTG
TGAGCGGATAACAATTTCACACAGGAAACAGCTATGACCATGATTACGCCAAGCGCGCAATTAACCCTCA
CTAAAGGGAACAAAAGCTGGAGCTGCAAGCTTAATGTAGTCTTATGCAATACTCTTGTAGTCTTGCAACA
TGGTAACGATGAGTTAGCAACATGCCTTACAAGGAGAGAAAAAGCACCGTGCATGCCGATTGGTGGAAGT
AAGGTGGTACGATCGTGCCTTATTAGGAAGGCAACAGACGGGTCTGACATGGATTGGACGAACCACTGAA
TTGCCGCATTGCAGAGATATTGTATTTAAGTGCCTAGCTCGATACATAAACGGGTCTCTCTGGTTAGACC
AGATCTGAGCCTGGGAGCTCTCTGGCTAACTAGGGAACCCACTGCTTAAGCCTCAATAAAGCTTGCCTTG
AGTGCTTCAAGTAGTGTGTGCCCGTCTGTTGTGTGACTCTGGTAACTAGAGATCCCTCAGACCCTTTTAG
TCAGTGTGGAAAATCTCTAGCAGTGGCGCCCGAACAGGGACTTGAAAGCGAAAGGGAAACCAGAGGAGCT
CTCTCGACGCAGGACTCGGCTTGCTGAAGCGCGCACGGCAAGAGGCGAGGGGCGGCGACTGGTGAGTACG
CCAAAAATTTTGACTAGCGGAGGCTAGAAGGAGAGAGATGGGTGCGAGAGCGTCAGTATTAAGCGGGGGA
GAATTAGATCGCGATGGGAAAAAATTCGGTTAAGGCCAGGGGGAAAGAAAAAATATAAATTAAAACATAT
AGTATGGGCAAGCAGGGAGCTAGAACGATTCGCAGTTAATCCTGGCCTGTTAGAAACATCAGAAGGCTGT
AGACAAATACTGGGACAGCTACAACCATCCCTTCAGACAGGATCAGAAGAACTTAGATCATTATATAATA
CAGTAGCAACCCTCTATTGTGTGCATCAAAGGATAGAGATAAAAGACACCAAGGAAGCTTTAGACAAGAT
AGAGGAAGAGCAAAACAAAAGTAAGACCACCGCACAGCAAGCGGCCGCTGATCTTCAGACCTGGAGGAGG
AGATATGAGGGACAATTGGAGAAGTGAATTATATAAATATAAAGTAGTAAAAATTGAACCATTAGGAGTA
GCACCCACCAAGGCAAAGAGAAGAGTGGTGCAGAGAGAAAAAAGAGCAGTGGGAATAGGAGCTTTGTTCC
TTGGGTTCTTGGGAGCAGCAGGAAGCACTATGGGCGCAGCGTCAATGACGCTGACGGTACAGGCCAGACA
ATTATTGTCTGGTATAGTGCAGCAGCAGAACAATTTGCTGAGGGCTATTGAGGCGCAACAGCATCTGTTG
CAACTCACAGTCTGGGGCATCAAGCAGCTCCAGGCAAGAATCCTGGCTGTGGAAAGATACCTAAAGGATC
AACAGCTCCTGGGGATTTGGGGTTGCTCTGGAAAACTCATTTGCACCACTGCTGTGCCTTGGAATGCTAG
TTGGAGTAATAAATCTCTGGAACAGATTTGGAATCACACGACCTGGATGGAGTGGGACAGAGAAATTAAC
AATTACACAAGCTTAATACACTCCTTAATTGAAGAATCGCAAAACCAGCAAGAAAAGAATGAACAAGAAT
TATTGGAATTAGATAAATGGGCAAGTTTGTGGAATTGGTTTAACATAACAAATTGGCTGTGGTATATAAA
ATTATTCATAATGATAGTAGGAGGCTTGGTAGGTTTAAGAATAGTTTTTGCTGTACTTTCTATAGTGAAT
AGAGTTAGGCAGGGATATTCACCATTATCGTTTCAGACCCACCTCCCAACCCCGAGGGGACCCAGAGAGG
GCCTATTTCCCATGATTCCTTCATATTTGCATATACGATACAAGGCTGTTAGAGAGATAATTAGAATTAA
TTTGACTGTAAACACAAAGATATTAGTACAAAATACGTGACGTAGAAAGTAATAATTTCTTGGGTAGTTT
GCAGTTTTAAAATTATGTTTTAAAATGGACTATCATATGCTTACCGTAACTTGAAAGTATTTCGATTTCT
TGGCTTTATATATCTTGTGGAAAGGACGAAACACCGAGGCCAGGACCACCTATCGGGTTTTAGAGCTAGA
AATAGCAAGTTAAAATAAGGCTAGTCCGTTATCAACTTGAAAAAGTGGCACCGAGTCGGTGCTTTTTTAA
GCTTGGCGTAACTAGATCTTGAGACAAATGGCAGTATTCATCCACAATTTTAAAAGAAAAGGGGGGATTG
GGGGGTACAGTGCAGGGGAAAGAATAGTAGACATAATAGCAACAGACATACAAACTAAAGAATTACAAAA
ACAAATTACAAAAATTCAAAATTTTCGGGTTTATTACAGGGACAGCAGAGATCCACTTTGGCGCCGGCTC
GAGGGGG
Features (pLannotate 1.2.2; 29 found; start..end, strand, type, name):
     14..80      +  CDS            small t antigen (fragment): SV40 (simian virus 40) small t antigen
    106..317     +  promoter       EF-1α core promoter: core promoter for human elongation factor EF-1α
    318..1256    +  intron         EF-1α intron A: intron upstream of the start codon of human EF-1α
   1278..1877    +  CDS            PuroR (fragment): puromycin N-acetyltransferase; pac from Streptomyces; confers resistance to puromycin
   1893..2481    +  misc_feature   WPRE: woodchuck hepatitis virus posttranscriptional regulatory element
   2532..2551    +  misc_feature   cPPT/CTS (fragment): central polypurine tract and central termination sequence of HIV-1
   2553..2786    +  LTR            3' LTR (ΔU3): self-inactivating 3' long terminal repeat (LTR) from HIV-1
   2864..2985    +  polyA_signal   SV40 poly(A) signal: SV40 polyadenylation signal
   3025..3160    +  rep_origin     SV40 ori: SV40 origin of replication
   3181..3199    -  promoter       T7 promoter: promoter for bacteriophage T7 RNA polymerase
   3207..3362    +  CDS            lacZα (fragment): LacZα fragment of β-galactosidase; lacZ fragment
   3367..3795    +  rep_origin     f1 ori (sequence partly withheld): f1 bacteriophage origin of replication; arrow indicates direction of (+) strand synthesis
   3848..3952    +  promoter       AmpR promoter: bla
   3953..4813    +  CDS            AmpR: β-lactamase; bla; confers resistance to ampicillin, carbenicillin, and related antibiotics
   4984..5572    +  rep_origin     ori: high-copy-number ColE1/pMB1/pBR322/pUC origin of replication
   5755..5847    +  CDS            lacI (fragment): lac repressor; lacI; The lac repressor binds to the lac operator to inhibit transcription in E. coli. This inhibition can be relieved by adding lactose or isopropyl-β-D-thiogalactopyranoside (IPTG).
   5860..5881    +  protein_bind   CAP binding site: CAP binding activates transcription in the presence of cAMP. E. coli catabolite activator protein
   5896..5926    +  promoter       lac promoter: promoter for the E. coli lac operon
   5934..5950    +  protein_bind   lac operator: The lac repressor binds to the lac operator to inhibit transcription in E. coli. This inhibition can be relieved by adding lactose or isopropyl-β-D-thiogalactopyranoside (IPTG). lac repressor encoded by lacI
   5995..6013    +  promoter       T3 promoter: promoter for bacteriophage T3 RNA polymerase
   6041..6267    +  promoter       RSV promoter: Rous sarcoma virus enhancer/promoter
   6268..6448    +  LTR            5' LTR (truncated): truncated 5' long terminal repeat (LTR) from HIV-1
   6495..6620    +  misc_feature   HIV-1 Ψ: packaging signal of human immunodeficiency virus type 1
   6604..6967    +  CDS            HIV-1 gag (fragment): gag protein from human immunodeficiency virus 1; gag
   7113..7346    +  misc_feature   RRE: The Rev response element (RRE) of HIV-1 allows for Rev-dependent mRNA export from the nucleus to the cytoplasm.
   7723..7749    +  CDS            Rev (fragment): human immunodeficiency virus 1 (HIV-1) Rev protein; rev; enhances nuclear export of unspliced and incompletely spliced viral mRNAs
   7753..7993    +  promoter       U6 promoter: RNA polymerase III promoter for human U6 snRNA
   8023..8098    +  misc_RNA       gRNA scaffold: guide RNA scaffold for the Streptococcus pyogenes CRISPR/Cas9 system
   8154..8271    +  misc_feature   cPPT/CTS: central polypurine tract and central termination sequence of HIV-1
