[The description below was written by a language model from this plasmid's Addgene catalogue record and pLannotate feature annotations shown in this document.]
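Description:
SH3BP5L gRNA (BRDN0001145677) is a third-generation lentiviral CRISPR guide plasmid built on the lentiGuide-Puro backbone, carrying a single guide RNA directed against human SH3BP5L (designed against the NM_030645.1 reference transcript). The 8.3 kb plasmid is propagated in E. coli through a high-copy ColE1/pUC-type origin with ampicillin selection from the β-lactamase gene. The bacterial backbone also contains an f1 origin, lac regulatory remnants, T7 and T3 promoters, and an SV40 origin and poly(A) signal.

The lentiviral portion begins with an RSV promoter fused to a truncated HIV-1 5' LTR, which drives Tat-independent transcription of the viral genome in packaging cells. This is followed by the Ψ packaging signal with a gag fragment and the Rev response element for nuclear export of the unspliced genomic RNA. It ends with a ΔU3 self-inactivating 3' LTR, so LTR promoter activity is lost after integration. Within the provirus, a human U6 RNA polymerase III promoter transcribes the SH3BP5L-specific spacer joined to the Streptococcus pyogenes Cas9 guide scaffold. A cPPT/CTS element lies downstream of the guide cassette. A separate cassette then uses the EF-1α core promoter with its intron A to express puromycin N-acetyltransferase for selecting transduced mammalian cells, with a WPRE to enhance transcript expression.

The plasmid does not encode Cas9, so it must be paired with a separate Cas9 vector such as lentiCas9-Blast or used in cells that already express Cas9. The depositor comments point to a human kinome gRNA library, and the guide comes from work on optimized sgRNA design. It is intended for Cas9-mediated targeting of SH3BP5L in human cells.
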