Addgene plasmid #76863: SH3BP5L gRNA (BRDN0001145677)
Purpose: 3rd generation lentiviral gRNA plasmid targeting human SH3BP5L
Depositing lab: John Doench & David Root. Depositing organization: Broad Institute. Publication: Optimized sgRNA design to maximize activity and minimize off-target effects of CRISPR-Cas9. Doench JG, Fusi N, Sullender M, Hegde M, Vaimberg EW, Donovan KF, Smith I, Tothova Z, Wilen C, Orchard R, Virgin HW, Listgarten J, Root DE. Nat Biotechnol. 2016 Jan 18. doi: 10.1038/nbt.3437. PubMed 26780180.
Backbone
  Vector backbone: lentiGuide-Puro
  Backbone manufacturer: Zhang Lab (Addgene plasmid # 52963)
  Vector type: Mammalian Expression, Lentiviral, CRISPR
  Selectable markers: Puromycin
Growth in bacteria
  Bacterial resistance: Ampicillin, 100 μg/mL
  Growth temperature: 37°C
  Growth strain: DH5alpha
  Copy number: High Copy
Gene/Insert
  Gene/Insert name: SH3BP5L (alt names: SH3BP5L; NM_030645.1)
  gRNA/shRNA sequence: AGGCCAGGACCACCTATCGG
  Species: H. sapiens (human)
  Entrez Gene: SH3BP5L (a.k.a. FLJ33845, KIAA1720)
  Promoter: hU6
  Cloning method: Unknown
  Sequencing primers: 5′ U6-F; 3′ pS2-R
Terms and licenses: Academic/Nonprofit Terms; Industry Terms: Not Available to Industry
Depositor comments: The gRNA was designed to target the following Genbank reference sequence(s): NM_030645.1. Note that this plasmid does NOT contain Cas9. It should be used in conjunction with lentiCas9-Blast (Addgene #52962) or otherwise with cell lines already expressing Cas9. Browse the full kinome gRNA library at http://www.addgene.org/pooled-library/broadgpp-human-kinome/ or visit http://www.broadinstitute.org/rnai/public/ for detailed protocols and information.
How to cite: SH3BP5L gRNA (BRDN0001145677) was a gift from John Doench & David Root (Addgene plasmid # 76863 ; http://n2t.net/addgene:76863 ; RRID:Addgene_76863)
