>Addgene plasmid #76863 | SH3BP5L gRNA (BRDN0001145677) | depositor partial sequence | sequence record 144323 | Target Sequence
AGGCCAGGACCACCTATCGG
