>Addgene plasmid #76863 | SH3BP5L gRNA (BRDN0001145677) | addgene partial sequence | sequence record 186653 | hU6-F
CGTAGAAAGTAATAATTTCTTGGGTAGTTTGCAGTTTTAAAATTATGTTTTAAAATGGACTATCATATGC
TTACCGTAACTTGAAAGTATTTCGATTTCTTGGCTTTATATATCTTGTGGAAAGGACGAAACACCGAGGC
CAGGACCACCTATCGGGTTTTAGAGCTAGAAATAGCAAGTTAAAATAAGGCTAGTCCGTTATCAACTTGA
AAAAGTGGCACCGAGTCGGTGCTTTTTTAAGCTTGGCGTAACTAGATCTTGAGACAAATGGCAGTATTCA
TCCACAATTTTAAAAGAAAAGGGGGGATTGGGGGGTACAGTGCAGGGGAAAGAATAGTAGACATAATAGC
AACAGACATACAAACTAAAGAATTACAAAAACAAATTACAAAAATTCAAAATTTTCGGGTTTATTACAGG
GACAGCAGAGATCCACTTTGGCGCCGGCTCGAGGGGGCCCGGGTGCAAAGATGGATAAAGTTTTAAACAG
AGAGGAATCTTTGCAGCTAATGGACCTTCTAGGTCTTGAAAGGAGTGGGAATTGGCTCCGGTGCCCGTCA
GTGGGCAGAG
